Addgene plasmid #53844: CLDN17_pCSdest
Depositing lab: Roger Reeves. Depositing organization: Johns Hopkins University and School of Medicine. Publication: Survey of Human Chromosome 21 Gene Expression Effects on Early Development in Danio rerio. Edie S, Zaghloul NA, Leitch CC, Klinedinst DK, Lebron J, Thole JF, McCallion AS, Katsanis N, Reeves RH. G3 (Bethesda). 2018 Jul 2;8(7):2215-2223. doi: 10.1534/g3.118.200144. PubMed 29760202.
Backbone
  Vector backbone: pCSDest
  Backbone manufacturer: Lawson Lab (Addgene Plasmid 22423)
  Backbone size w/o insert (bp): 4095
  Vector type: Mammalian Expression
Growth in bacteria
  Bacterial resistance: Ampicillin, 100 μg/mL
  Growth temperature: 37°C
  Growth strain: Top10
  Copy number: High Copy
Gene/Insert
  Gene/Insert name: CLDN17
  Species: H. sapiens (human)
  Insert size (bp): 675
  Entrez Gene: CLDN17
  Promoter: SP6 and CMV
  Cloning method: Gateway Cloning
  Sequencing primers: 5′ CMV-F; 3′ EBV-Rev
Terms and licenses: Academic/Nonprofit Terms; Industry Terms
Depositor comments: NM_012131
How to cite: CLDN17_pCSdest was a gift from Roger Reeves (Addgene plasmid # 53844 ; http://n2t.net/addgene:53844 ; RRID:Addgene_53844)
