[The description below was written by a language model from this plasmid's Addgene catalogue record.]
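Description:
CLDN17_pCSdest is an expression clone carrying the human CLDN17 open reading frame, which encodes claudin-17, a member of the claudin family of tight-junction membrane proteins. The roughly 675 bp insert, which the depositor comment links to a RefSeq mRNA entry, was introduced by Gateway recombination into pCSDest, a Gateway destination version of the pCS2-type vector family with a backbone of about 4.1 kb. The plasmid is catalogued as a mammalian expression vector, is maintained at high copy in E. coli, and is selected with ampicillin. The record does not list the origin of replication, polyadenylation signal or other backbone features, and it mentions no epitope tags or reporter fusions.

Two promoters lie upstream of the insert and serve different purposes. The CMV promoter drives constitutive transcription by RNA polymerase II when the DNA is delivered into vertebrate cells. The SP6 phage promoter allows in vitro transcription of the coding sequence, which produces synthetic mRNA suitable for microinjection into embryos. This dual arrangement is characteristic of pCS-type vectors used in zebrafish and Xenopus work.

The associated publication is a survey of how expressing human chromosome 21 genes affects early development in zebrafish (Danio rerio), so this construct appears to be one member of a clone set built for that screen. Its likely use is overexpression of CLDN17 in embryos to assess developmental phenotypes, though it could equally serve for transient expression of the protein in cultured cells.
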