>Addgene plasmid #53844 | CLDN17_pCSdest | addgene partial sequence | sequence record 94817 | CMV-F 5'-CGCAAATGGGCGGTAGGCGTG-3'
GCATGCTCGTTTAGGGAACCGCCATTCTGCCTGGGGACGTCGGAGCAAGCTTGATTTAGGTGACACTATA
GAATACAAGCTACTTGTTCTTTTTGCAGGATCCCATCGATTCGAATTCAAGGATCACAAGTTTGTACAAA
AAAGCAGGCACCATGGCATTTTATCCCTTGCAAATTGCTGGGCTGGTTCTTGGGTTCCTTGGCATGGTGG
GGACTCTTGCCACAACCCTTCTGCCTCAGTGGAGAGTATCAGCTTTTGTTGGCAGCAACATTATTGTCTT
TGAGAGGCTCTGGGAAGGGCTCTGGATGAATTGCATCCGACAAGCCAGGGTCCGGTTGCAATGCAAGTTC
TATAGCTCCTTGTTGGCTCTCCCGCCTGCCCTGGAAACAGCCCGGGCCCTCATGTGTGTGGCTGTTGCTC
TCTCCTTGATCGCCCTGCTTATTGGCATCTGTGGCATGAAGCAGGTCCAGTGCACAGGCTCTAACGAGAG
GGCCAAAGCATACCTTCTGGGAACTTCAGGAGTCCTCTTCATCCTGACGGGCATCTTCGTTCTGATTCCG
GTGAGCTGGACAGCCAATATAATCATCAGAGATTTCTACAACCCAGCCATCCACATAGGTCAGAAACGAG
AGCTGGGAGCAGCACTTTTCCTTGGCTGGGCAAGCGCTGCTGTCCTCTTCATTGGAGGGGGTCTGCTTTG
TGGATTTTGCTGCTGCAACAGAAAGAAGCAAGGGTACAGATATCCAGTGCCTGGCTACCGTGTGCCACAC
ACAGAT
