>Addgene plasmid #53844 | CLDN17_pCSdest | addgene partial sequence | sequence record 95013 | EBV-rev 5'-GTGGTTTGTCCAAACTCATC-3'
TACGACTCACTATAGTTCTAGAGGCTCGAGAGGATCACCACTTTGTACAAGAAAGCTGGGTTCTAGACAT
AACTGGTGGAGGTCTTACTAAGCATTGTCGTATTTCTTCGCTTATCTGTGTGTGGCACACGGTAGCCAGG
CACTGGATATCTGTACCCTTGCTTCTTTCTGTTGCAGCAGCAAAATCCACAAAGCAGACCCCCTCCAATG
AAGAGGACAGCAGCGCTTGCCCAGCCAAGGAAAAGTGCTGCTCCCAGCTCTCGTTTCTGACCTATGTGGA
TGGCTGGGTTGTAGAAATCTCTGATGATTATATTGGCTGTCCAGCTCACCGGAATCAGAACGAAGATGCC
CGTCAGGATGAAGAGGACTCCTGAAGTTCCCAGAAGGTATGCTTTGGCCCTCTCGTTAGAGCCTGTGCAC
TGGACCTGCTTCATGCCACAGATGCCAATAAGCAGGGCGATCAAGGAGAGAGCAACAGCCACACACATGA
GGGCCCGGGCTGTTTCCAGGGCAGGCGGGAGAGCCAACAAGGAGCTATAGAACTTGCATTGCAACCGGAC
CCTGGCTTGTCGGATGCAATTCATCCAGAGCCCTTCCCAGAGCCTCTCAAAGACAATAATGTTGCTGCCA
ACAAAAGCTGATACTCTCCACTGAGGCAGAAGGGTTGTGGCAAGAGTCCCCACCATGCCAAGGAACCCAA
GAACCAGCCCAGCAA
